Addgene plasmid #50425: pFUSC5
Purpose: (Empty Backbone) Plasmid compatible with the Golden Gate TALEN cloning system. To clone TAL effectors 5.5 RVDs long.
Depositing lab: Andrew Scharenberg. Depositing organization: University of Washington. Publication: megaTALs: a rare-cleaving nuclease architecture for therapeutic genome engineering. Boissel S, Jarjour J, Astrakhan A, Adey A, Gouble A, Duchateau P, Shendure J, Stoddard BL, Certo MT, Baker D, Scharenberg AM. Nucleic Acids Res. 2013 Nov 26. 10.1093/nar/gkt1224 PubMed 24285304.
Backbone
  Vector backbone: pFUSB5
  Modifications to backbone: Altered DNA sequence between the AflII and FspI sites.
Growth in bacteria
  Bacterial resistance: Spectinomycin, 50 μg/mL
  Growth temperature: 37°C
  Growth strain: DH5alpha
  Copy number: High Copy
Terms and licenses: Academic/Nonprofit Terms; Industry Terms: Not Available to Industry
How to cite: pFUSC5 was a gift from Andrew Scharenberg (Addgene plasmid # 50425 ; http://n2t.net/addgene:50425 ; RRID:Addgene_50425)
