[The description below was written by a language model from this plasmid's Addgene catalogue record and pLannotate feature annotations shown in this document.]
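Description:
pFUSC5 is a small (about 3.0 kb) empty bacterial cloning backbone designed as an array-assembly plasmid for the Golden Gate TALEN cloning system, intended specifically for building TAL effector repeat arrays 5.5 RVDs long. It derives from pFUSB5, with the DNA sequence between the AflII and FspI sites altered; the record does not say what that change accomplishes functionally. The associated publication concerns the megaTAL nuclease architecture, in which a TAL effector DNA-binding array is joined to a rare-cleaving nuclease, so short arrays of this kind are presumably assembled for that context.

The plasmid is propagated in E. coli at high copy from a ColE1/pUC-type origin and is selected with spectinomycin through the aadA aminoglycoside adenylyltransferase gene (which also confers streptomycin resistance). Upstream of this marker lie remnants of a class 1 integron Pc promoter and a short gentamicin acetyltransferase fragment, leftovers of the cassette from which the marker was taken. The cloning region is a pBluescript-derived lacZα segment: a CAP binding site, lac promoter and lac operator drive lacZα fragments that flank a partial multiple cloning site bordered by T7 and T3 promoters. In Golden Gate intermediate vectors this arrangement typically allows blue/white screening, since replacing the lacZα segment with the assembled repeat modules abolishes α-complementation, although the type IIS sites used for assembly are not annotated in the feature table. rrnB T1 and T2 terminators, a short lacI fragment and a vestigial f1 origin fragment are also detected and appear to be non-functional backbone remnants. There is no eukaryotic expression element; assembled arrays are meant to be transferred into a final expression backbone.
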