Features (pLannotate 1.2.2; 16 found; start..end, strand, type, name):
    165..188     +  promoter       Pc promoter (fragment): intI1 (promoter lies within the coding sequence); class 1 integron promoter
    364..420     +  CDS            GmR (fragment): gentamycin acetyltransferase; aacC1; confers resistance to gentamycin
    427..1218    +  CDS            SmR: aminoglycoside adenylyltransferase (Murphy, 1985); aadA; confers resistance to spectinomycin and streptomycin
   1311..1899    +  rep_origin     ori: high-copy-number ColE1/pMB1/pBR322/pUC origin of replication
   2082..2174    +  CDS            lacI (fragment): lac repressor; lacI; The lac repressor binds to the lac operator to inhibit transcription in E. coli. This inhibition can be relieved by adding lactose or isopropyl-β-D-thiogalactopyranoside (IPTG).
   2229..2256    -  terminator     rrnB T2 terminator: transcription terminator T2 from the E. coli rrnB gene
   2388..2431    +  terminator     rrnB T1 terminator: Escherichia coli rrnB; transcription terminator T1 from the E. coli rrnB gene
   2478..2514    -  CDS            lacZα (fragment): LacZα fragment of β-galactosidase; lacZ fragment
   2570..2588    -  rep_origin     f1 ori (fragment): f1 bacteriophage origin of replication; arrow indicates direction of (+) strand synthesis
   2593..2748    -  CDS            lacZα (fragment): LacZα fragment of β-galactosidase; lacZ fragment
   2756..2774    +  promoter       T7 promoter: promoter for bacteriophage T7 RNA polymerase
   2783..2806    -  misc_feature   MCS (fragment): pBluescript multiple cloning site
   2822..2840    -  promoter       T3 promoter: promoter for bacteriophage T3 RNA polymerase
   2885..2901    -  protein_bind   lac operator: The lac repressor binds to the lac operator to inhibit transcription in E. coli. This inhibition can be relieved by adding lactose or isopropyl-β-D-thiogalactopyranoside (IPTG). lac repressor encoded by lacI
   2909..2939    -  promoter       lac promoter: promoter for the E. coli lac operon
   2954..2975    -  protein_bind   CAP binding site: CAP binding activates transcription in the presence of cAMP. E. coli catabolite activator protein
>Addgene plasmid #50425 | pFUSC5 | depositor full sequence | sequence record 75343 | pFUSC5 sequence 3020 bps
GCGGCTGTTGCCGGTGCTGTGCCAGGACCATGGCCTGACCCCGGACCAAGTGGTGGCTATCGAGACGTCT
AGACCAGCCAGGACAGAAATGCCTCGACTTCGCTGCTACCCAAGGTTGCCGGGTGACGCACACCGTGGAA
ACGGATGAAGGCACGAACCCAGTGGACATAAGCCTGTTCGGTTCGTAAGCTGTAATGCAAGTAGCGTATG
CGCTCACGCAACTGGTCCAGAACCTTGACCGAACGCAGCGGTGGTAACGGCGCAGTGGCGGTTTTCATGG
CTTGTTATGACTGTTTTTTTGGGGTACAGTCTATGCCTCGGGCATCCAAGCAGCAAGCGCGTTACGCCGT
GGGTCGATGTTTGATGTTATGGAGCAGCAACGATGTTACGCAGCAGGGCAGTCGCCCTAAAACAAAGTTA
AACATTATGAGGGAAGCGGTGATCGCCGAAGTATCGACTCAACTATCAGAGGTAGTTGGCGTCATCGAGC
GCCATCTCGAACCGACGTTGCTGGCCGTACATTTGTACGGCTCCGCAGTGGATGGCGGCCTGAAGCCACA
CAGTGATATTGATTTGCTGGTTACGGTGACCGTAAGGCTTGATGAAACAACGCGGCGAGCTTTGATCAAC
GACCTTTTGGAAACTTCGGCTTCCCCTGGAGAGAGCGAGATTCTCCGCGCTGTAGAAGTCACCATTGTTG
TGCACGACGACATCATTCCGTGGCGTTATCCAGCTAAGCGCGAACTGCAATTTGGAGAATGGCAGCGCAA
TGACATTCTTGCAGGTATCTTCGAGCCAGCCACGATCGACATTGATCTGGCTATCTTGCTGACAAAAGCA
AGAGAACATAGCGTTGCCTTGGTAGGTCCAGCGGCGGAGGAACTCTTTGATCCGGTTCCTGAACAGGATC
TATTTGAGGCGCTAAATGAAACCTTAACGCTATGGAACTCGCCGCCCGACTGGGCTGGCGATGAGCGAAA
TGTAGTGCTTACGTTGTCCCGCATTTGGTACAGCGCAGTAACCGGCAAAATCGCGCCGAAGGATGTCGCT
GCCGACTGGGCAATGGAGCGCCTGCCGGCCCAGTATCAGCCCGTCATACTTGAAGCTAGACAGGCTTATC
TTGGACAAGAAGAAGATCGCTTGGCCTCGCGCGCAGATCAGTTGGAAGAATTTGTCCACTACGTGAAAGG
CGAGATCACCAAGGTAGTCGGCAAATAACCCTCGAGCCACCCATGACCAAAATCCCTTAACGTGAGTTAC
GCGTCGTTCCACTGAGCGTCAGACCCCGTAGAAAAGATCAAAGGATCTTCTTGAGATCCTTTTTTTCTGC
GCGTAATCTGCTGCTTGCAAACAAAAAAACCACCGCTACCAGCGGTGGTTTGTTTGCCGGATCAAGAGCT
ACCAACTCTTTTTCCGAAGGTAACTGGCTTCAGCAGAGCGCAGATACCAAATACTGTCCTTCTAGTGTAG
CCGTAGTTAGGCCACCACTTCAAGAACTCTGTAGCACCGCCTACATACCTCGCTCTGCTAATCCTGTTAC
CAGTGGCTGCTGCCAGTGGCGATAAGTCGTGTCTTACCGGGTTGGACTCAAGACGATAGTTACCGGATAA
GGCGCAGCGGTCGGGCTGAACGGGGGGTTCGTGCACACAGCCCAGCTTGGAGCGAACGACCTACACCGAA
CTGAGATACCTACAGCGTGAGCATTGAGAAAGCGCCACGCTTCCCGAAGGGAGAAAGGCGGACAGGTATC
CGGTAAGCGGCAGGGTCGGAACAGGAGAGCGCACGAGGGAGCTTCCAGGGGGAAACGCCTGGTATCTTTA
TAGTCCTGTCGGGTTTCGCCACCTCTGACTTGAGCGTCGATTTTTGTGATGCTCGTCAGGGGGGCGGAGC
CTATGGAAAAACGCCAGCAACGCGGCCTTTTTACGGTTCCTGGCCTTTTGCTGGCCTTTTGCTCACATGT
TCTTTCCTGCGTTATCCCCTGATTCTGTGGATAACCGTATTACCGCCTTTGAGTGAGCTGATACCGCTCG
CCGCAGCCGAACGACCGAGCGCAGCGAGTCAGTGAGCGAGGAAGCGGAAGAGCGCCCAATACGCAAACCG
CCTCTCCCCGCGCGTTGGCCGATTCATTAATGCAGCTGGCACGACAGGTTTCCCGACTGGAAAGCGGGCA
GTGAGCGCAACGCAATTAATACGCGTACCGCTAGCCAGGAAGAGTTTGTAGAAACGCAAAAAGGCCATCC
GTCAGGATGGCCTTCTGCTTAGTTTGATGCCTGGCAGTTTATGGCGGGCGTCCTGCCCGCCACCCTCCGG
GCCGTTGCTTCACAACGTTCAAATCCGCTCCCGGCGGATTTGTCCTACTCAGGAGAGCGTTCACCGACAA
ACAACAGATAAAACGAAAGGCCCAGTCTTCCGACTGAGCCTTTCGTTTTATTTGATGCCTGGCAGTTCCC
TACTCTCGCGTTAACGCTAGCATGGATGTTTTCCCAGTCACGACGTTGTAAAACGACGGCCAGTCTTAAG
CGTCTCCCCCTGAACCTGACCCCGGACCAAGTGGTGGCTATCGAGACCGGCGCCGCTACAGGGCGCGTCC
CATTCGCCATTCAGGCTGCGCAACTGTTGGGAAGGGCGATCGGTGCGGGCCTCTTCGCTATTACGCCAGC
TGGCGAAAGGGGGATGTGCTGCAAGGCGATTAAGTTGGGTAACGCCAGGGTTTTCCCAGTCACGACGTTG
TAAAACGACGGCCAGTGAGCGCGCGTAATACGACTCACTATAGGGCGAATTGGGTACCGGGCCCCCCCTC
GAGGTCCTCCAGCTTTTGTTCCCTTTAGTGAGGGTTAATTGCGCGCTTGGCGTAATCATGGTCATAGCTG
TTTCCTGTGTGAAATTGTTATCCGCTCACAATTCCACACAACATACGAGCCGGAAGCATAAAGTGTAAAG
CCTGGGGTGCCTAATGAGTGAGCTAACTCACATTAATTGCGTTGCGCTCACTGCCCGCTTTCCACCGGTG
GTCTCGTGCA
