>Addgene plasmid #50425 | pFUSC5 | addgene partial sequence | sequence record 77986 | M13_pUC_rev
ATGACCATGATTACGCCAAGCGCGCAATTAACCCTCACTAAAGGGAACAAAAGCTGGAGGACCTCGAGGG
GGGGCCCGGTACCCAATTCGCCCTATAGTGAGTCGTATTACGCGCGCTCACTGGCCGTCGTTTTACAACG
TCGTGACTGGGAAAACCCTGGCGTTACCCAACTTAATCGCCTTGCAGCACATCCCCCTTTCGCCAGCTGG
CGTAATAGCGAAGAGGCCCGCACCGATCGCCCTTCCCAACAGTTGCGCAGCCTGAATGGCGAATGGGACG
CGCCCTGTAGCGGCGCCGGTCTCGATAGCCACCACTTGGTCCGGGGTCAGGTTCAGGGGGAGACGCTTAA
GACTGGCCGTCGTTTTACAACGTCGTGACTGGGAAAACATCCATGCTAGCGTTAACGCGAGAGTAGGGAA
CTGCCAGGCATCAAATAAAACGAAAGGCTCAGTCGGAAGACTGGGCCTTTCGTTTTATCTGTTGTTTGTC
GGTGAACGCTCTCCTGAGTAGGACAAATCCGCCGGGAGCGGATTTGAACGTTGTGAAGCAACGGCCCGGA
GGGTGGCGGGCAGGACGCCCGCCATAAACTGCCAGGCATCAAACTAAGCAGAAGGCCATCCTGACGGATG
GCCTTTTTGCGTTTCTACAAACTCTTCCTGGCTAGCGGTACGCGTATTAATTGCGTTGCGCTCACTGCCC
GCTTTCCAGTCGGGAAACCTGTCGTGCCAGCTGCATTAATGAATCGGCCAACGCGCGGGGAGAGGCGGTT
TGCGTATTGGGCGCTCTTCCGCTTCCTCGCTCACTGACTCGCTGCGCTCGGTCGTTCGG
