>Addgene plasmid #50425 | pFUSC5 | addgene partial sequence | sequence record 79182 | pCR8_R1 5'-cgaaccgaacaggcttatgt-3'
TCCGTTTCCACGGTGTGCGTCACCCGGCAACCTTGGGTAGCAGCGAAGTCGAGGCATTTCTGTCCTGGCT
GGTCTAGACGTCTCGATAGCCACCACTTGGTCCGGGGTCAGGCCATGGTCCTGGCACAGCACCGGCAACA
GCCGCTGCACGAGACCACCGGTGGAAAGCGGGCAGTGAGCGCAACGCAATTAATGTGAGTTAGCTCACTC
ATTAGGCACCCCAGGCTTTACACTTTATGCTTCCGGCTCGTATGTTGTGTGGAATTGTGAGCGGATAACA
ATTTCACACAGGAAACAGCTATGACCATGATTACGCCAAGCGCGCAATTAACCCTCACTAAAGGGAACAA
AAGCTGGAGGACCTCGAGGGGGGGCCCGGTACCCAATTCGCCCTATAGTGAGTCGTATTACGCGCGCTCA
CTGGCCGTCGTTTTACAACGTCGTGACTGGGAAAACCCTGGCGTTACCCAACTTAATCGCCTTGCAGCAC
ATCCCCCTTTCGCCAGCTGGCGTAATAGCGAAGAGGCCCGCACCGATCGCCCTTCCCAACAGTTGCGCAG
CCTGAATGGCGAATGGGACGCGCCCTGTAGCGGCGCCGGTCTCGATAGCCACCACTTGGTCCGGGGTCAG
GTTCAGGGGGAGACGCTTAAGACTGGCCGTCGTTTTACAACGTCGTGACTGGGAAAACATCCATGCTAGC
GTTAACGCGAGAGTAGGGAACTGCCAGGCATCAAATAAAACGAAAGGCTCAGTCGGAAGACTGGGCCTTT
CGTTTTATCTGTTGTTTGTCGGTGAACGCTCTCCTGAGTAGGACAAATCCGCCGGGAGCGGATTTGAACG
TTGTGAAGCAACGGCCCGGAGGGTGGCGG
